>Addgene plasmid #84457 | pJB38-NWMN2930 | depositor full sequence | sequence record 163680 | pJB38-NWMN2930 sequence 8815 bps
GAATTCAGTGGCTACATTCGAACATATCAAAGCATACGATAGAAAAACAATAAGTTATGATATGTTACAT
GTAACACCACCTATGGGTCCCTTAGATGTAGTAAAAGAAAGTACACTTTCAGATAGTGAGGGTTGGGTAG
ATGTTAACCCAACCACATTACAGCATAAAAGCTACTCTAATGTATTTGCACTTGGTGATGCTTCAAATGT
ACCTACTTCAAAAACAGGCGCAGCTATTCGTAAGCAAGCACCTATCGTCGCTAATAATTTATTGCAAGTG
ATGAATAATCAAATGTTAACGCATCATTATGATGGTTATACTTCATGCCCTATTGTTACTGGATATAATA
GGTTAATACTTGCAGAGTTTGATTATAATAAAAATACTAAAGAAACAATGCCGTTTAATCAGGCCAAAGA
ACGTAGAAGTATGTATATATTTAAGAAAGATTTATTACCTAAAATGTATTGGTACGGCATGCTAAAAGGA
TTAATATAATAAAGTACAGAAAACAATAAATTTTTAATGAAAAATCTTTTACTATAAAAGATTAAGTATT
TAAATGACGTGTCAGTGTTGTGTTTATATGTCGTGAATTTTTAGCTCTAAATAGTATAAGATTGAAAAAG
TTGTTACTGTTTTAAATGATCACGATGAAGTCATTCAATAAGAATGATTATGAAAATAGAAACAGCAGTA
AGATATTTTCTAATTGAAAATCATCTCACTGCTGTTTTTTAAAGGTTTATACCTCATCCTCTAAATTATT
TAAAAATAATTAATGGTATTTGAGCACGTTTAGCGACTTTATGACTGACATTACCAATTTCCATTTCTTG
CCAGATATTCAAACCACGTGTACTCAAAATGATAGCTTGGTATGTACCTCCAATAGTAATTTCAATAACT
TTGTCTGTTGAACACTAAGAGCAATTTTAATTTCATAATGTGTTGTAAACATTTTTTTTGATTGGAGTTT
TTTTCTGAGTTAAACGATATCCTGATGTATTTTTAATTTTGCACCATTTCCAAAAGGATAAGTGACATAA
GTAAAAAGGCATCATCGGGAGTTATCCTATCAGGAAAACCAAGATAATACCTAAGTAGAAAGTGTTCAAT
CCGTGTTAAATTGGGAAATATCATCCATAAACTTTATTACTCATACTATAATTCAATTTTAACGTCTTCG
TCCATTTGGGCTTCAAATTCATCGAGTAGTGCTCGTGCTTCTGCAATTGATTGTGTGTTCATCAATTGAT
GTCGAAGTTCGCTAGCGCCTCTTATGCCACGCACATAGATTTTAAAGAATCTACGCAAGCTCTTGAATTG
TCGTATTTCATCTTTTTCATATTTGTTAAACAATGATAAATGCAATCTCAATAGATCTAATAGTTCCTTG
CTTGTGTGTTCGCGTGGTTCTTTTTCAAAAGCGAATGGATTGTGGAAAATGCCTCTACCAATCATGACGC
CATCAATGCCATATTTTTCTGCCAGTTCAAGTCCTGTTTTTCTATCGGGAATATCACCGTTAATTGTTAA
CAATGTATTTGGTGCAATTTCGTCACGTAAATTTTTAATAGCTTCGATTAATTCCCAATGTGCATCTACT
TTACTCATTTCTTTACGTGTACGAAGATGAATAGATAAATTGGCAATGTCTTGTTCGAAGACGTGCTTCA
ACCAATCTTTCCATTCATCGATTTCATAGTAGCCAAGGCGTGTTTTAACACTTACCGGAAGCCCACCTGC
TTTAGTCGCTTGAATAATTTCGGCAGCAACGTCAGGTCTTAAGATTAAGCCGGAACCCTTACGGTACCCG
GGGATCCTCTAGAGTCGACCTGCAGGCATGCAAGCTCTGATTTCACTTTTTGCATTCTACAAACTGCATA
ACTCATATGTAAATCGCTCCTTTTTAGGTGGCACAAATGTGAGGCATTTTCGCTCTTTCCGGCGAGGCTA
GTTACCCTTAAGTTATTGGTATGACTGGTTTTAAGCGCAAAAAAAGTTGCTTTTTCGTACCTATTAATGT
ATCGTTAGAAAACCGACTGTAAAAAGTACAGTCGGCATTATCTCATATTATAAAAGCCAGTCATTAGGCC
TATCTGACAATTCCTGAATAGAGTTCATAAACAATCCTGCATGATAACCATCACAAACAGAATGATGTAC
CTGTAAAGATAGCGGTAAATATATTGAATTACCTTTATTAATGAATTTTCCTGCTGTAATAATGGGTAGA
AGGTAATTACTATTATTATTGATATTTAAGTTAAACCCAGTAAATGAAGTCCATGGAATAATAGAAAGAG
AAAAAGCATTTTCAGGTATAGGTGTTTTGGGAAACAATTTCCCCGAACCATTATATTTCTCTACATCAGA
AAGGTATAAATCATAAAACTCTTTGAAGTCATTCTTTACAGGAGTCCAAATACCAGAGAATGTTTTAGAT
ACACCATCAAAAATTGTATAAAGTGGCTCTAACTTATCCCAATAACCTAACTCTCCGTCGCTATTGTAAC
CAGTTCTAAAAGCTGTATTTGAGTTTATCACCCTTGTCACTAAGAAAATAAATGCAGGGTAAAATTTATA
TCCTTCTTGTTTTATGTTTCGGTATAAAACACTAATATCAATTTCTGTGGTTATACTAAAAGTCGTTTGT
TGGTTCAAATAATGATTAAATATCTCTTTTCTCTTCCAATTGTCTAAATCAATTTTATTAAAGTTCATTT
GATATGCCTCCTAAATTTTTATCTAAAGTGAATTTAGGAGGCTTACTTGTCTGCTTTCTTCATTAGAATC
AATCCTTTTTTAAAAGTCAATATTACTGTAACATAAATATATATTTTAAAAATATCCCACTTTATCCAAT
TTTCGTTTGTTGAACTAATGGGTGCTTTAGTTGAAGAATAAAGACCACATTAAAAAATGTGGTCTTTTGT
GTTTTTTTAAAGGATTTGAGCGTAGCGAAAAATCCTTTTCTTTCTTATCTTGATAATAAGGGTAACTATT
GCCGGGATAGACTGTAACATTCTCACGCATAAAATCCCCTTTCATTTTCTAATGTAAATCTATTACCTTA
TTATTAATTCAATTCGCTCATAATTAATCCTTTTTCTTATTACGCAAAATGGCCCGATTTAAGCACACCC
TTTATTCCGTTAATGCGCCATGACAGCCATGATAATTACTAATACTAGGAGAAGTTAATAAATACGGGTG
ATCTAATGATTCAATGATTCAAACCCTTGTGAACTTCTTTAGAACAAAAGAGGTTCGTAACAAGATTTTC
TTCACACTAGCAATGTTAGTAATTTTTAAAATAGGGACTTATATACCAGCTCCAGGAGTAAATCCTGCAG
CTTTTGATAATCCCCAAGGTTCTCAAGGTGCCACTGAGTTATTAAATACTTTTGGTGGCGGAGCCTTGAA
ACGATTTTCTATTTTTGCAATGGGTATTGTACCCTACATCACTGCATCAATCGTAATGCAATTATTACAA
ATGGATATTGTCCCTAAATTCTCAGAATGGGCAAAACAAGGTGAAGTAGGTAGAAGAAAGTTAAATAACG
TTACTCGTTATTTAGCAATTTCTTTAGCATTTATCCAATCTATAGGTATGGCATTCCAATTTAATAATTA
TCTCAAAGGTGCGCTGATTATCAATCAGTCAATTATGAGTTATTTATTAATAGCACTAGTTTTGACAGCA
GGAACTGCTTTCTTAATATGGCTTGGTGATCAAATCACTCAGTTCGGTGTTGGTAATGGTATTTCTATTA
TCATATTCCCATCAAGCTTATTTTAATTATACTCTATCAATGATAGAGTGTCAATATTTTTTTTAGTTTT
TCATGAACTCGATCGAGGGGATCCAAATAAAAAACTAGTTTGACAAATAACTCTATCAATGATAGAGTGT
CAACAAAAAGGAGGAATTAATGATGTCTAGATTAGATAAAAGTAAAGTGATTAACAGCGCATTAGAGCTG
CTTAATGAGGTCGGAATCGAAGGTTTAACAACCCGTAAACTCGCCCAGAAGCTAGGTGTAGAGCAGCCTA
CATTGTATTGGCATGTAAAAAATAAGCGGGCTTTGCTCGACGCCTTAGCCATTGAGATGTTAGATAGGCA
CCATACTCACTTTTGCCCTTTAGAAGGGGAAAGCTGGCAAGATTTTTTACGTAATAACGCTAAAAGTTTT
AGATGTGCTTTACTAAGTCATCGCGATGGAGCAAAAGTACATTTAGGTACACGGCCTACAGAAAAACAGT
ATGAAACTCTCGAAAATCAATTAGCCTTTTTATGCCAACAAGGTTTTTCACTAGAGAATGCATTATATGC
ACTCAGCGCTGTGGGGCATTTTACTTTAGGTTGCGTATTGGAAGATCAAGAGCATCAAGTCGCTAAAGAA
GAAAGGGAAACACCTACTACTGATAGTATGCCGCCATTATTACGACAAGCTATCGAATTATTTGATCACC
AAGGTGCAGAGCCAGCCTTCTTATTCGGCCTTGAATTGATCATATGCGGATTAGAAAAACAACTTAAATG
TGAAAGTGGGTCTTAAAAGCAGCATAACCTTTTTCCGTGATGGTAACTTCACGGTAACCAAGATAACAAA
GAATACAAGAAAATATTTACAAAAAATCAATTTAACAATTCCTTAAAACATGCAGGAATTGACGATTTAA
ACAATATTAGCTTTGAACAATTCTTATCTCTTTTCAATAGCTATAAATTATTTAATAAGTAAGTTAAGGG
ATGCATAAACTGCATCCCTTAACTTGTTTTTCGTGTGCCTATTTTTTGTGAATCGATTATGTCTTTTGCG
CAGTCGGCTTAAACCAGTTTTCGCTGGTGCGAAAAAAGAGTGTCTTGTGACACCTAAATTCAAAATCTAT
CGGTCAGATTTATACCGATTTGATTTTATATATTCTTGAATAACATACGCCGAGTTATCACATAAAAGCG
GGAACCAATCATCAAATTTAAACTTCATTGCATAATCCATTAAACTCTTAAATTCTACGATTCCTTGTTC
ATCAATAAACTCAATCATTTCTTTAATTAATTTATATCTATCTGTTGTTGTTTTCTTTAATAATTCATCA
ACATCTACACCGCCATAAACTATCATATCTTCTTTTTGATATTTAAATTTATTAGGATCGTCCATGTGAA
GCATATATCTCACAAGACCTTTCACACTTCCTGCAATCTGCGGAATAGTCGCATTCAATTCTTCTGTAAT
TATTTTTATCTGTTCATAAGATTTATTACCCTCATACATCACTAGAATATGATAATGCTCTTTTTTCATC
CTATCTTCTGTATCAGTATCCCTATCATGTAATGGAGACACTACAAATTGAATGTGTAACTCTTTTAAAT
ACTCTAACCACTCGGCTTTTGCTGATTCTGGATATAAAACAAATGTCCAATTACGTCCTCTTGAATTTTT
CTTGTTTTCAGTTTCTTTTATTACATTTTCGCTCATGATATAATAACGGTGCTAATACATTTAACAAAAT
TTAGTCATAGATAGGCAGCATGCCAGTGCTGTCTATCTTTTTTTGTTTAAAATGCACCGTATTCCTCCTT
TGCATATTTTTTTATTAGAATACCGGTTGCATCTGATTTGCTAATATTATATTTTTCTTTGATTCTATTT
AATATCTCATTTTCTTCTGTTGTAAGTCTTAAAGTAACAGCAACTTTTTTCTCTTCTTTTCTATCTACAA
CCATCACTGTACCTCCCAACATCTGTTTTTTTCACTTTAACATAAAAAACAACCTTTTAACATTAAAAAC
CCAATATTTATTTATTTGTTTGGACAATGGACAATGGACACCTAGGGGGGAGGTCGTAGTACCCCCCTAT
GTTTTCTCCCCTAAATAACCCCAAAAATCTAAGAAAAAAAGACCTCAAAAAGGTCTTTAATTAACATCTC
AAATTTCGCATTTATTCCAATTTCCTTTTTGCGTGTGATGCGCTGCGTCCATTAAAAATCCTAGAGCTTT
GCAACCGAAAGTTAATAGCTGTCGCTACTACTTTCGCTTACGCTCTAAGTATATTTTAAGGACTGTCACA
CGCAAAAAGTTTTCTCGGCATAAAAGTACCTCTACATCTCTAAATCGTCTGTACGCTGTTTCTCACGCTT
TCTATCGACCTTCTGGACATTATCCTGTACAACATCCATAAACTGTCCCACACGCTCGAATTTGGAATCA
TTAAAGAATTTCTCTTTAAGCCTATTAAACCCTTTCTCAAACCCAGGGAAATTCGCCCTCGCAGCACGAT
ATAAAGTCACTGTACTATCTTGAAATTTCTCTGATACATTCAACTGCTCATTCAAACTATCATTCTCTCG
CTTTAATTTATTAACCTCTTTACTTTTTTCGTGATACCCCTCTTTCCATGTATTCACTACTTCTTTCAAA
CTCTCTCTACGTTTTTTTAATTCTTGATTTTCTGTGTAATAGTCTGTGCTCTTAATATTTTCGTAATCAT
CAACAATCCGTTCCTGCCTCGCGCGTTTCGGTGATGACGGTGAAAACCTCTGACACATGCAGCTCCCGGA
GACGGTCACAGCTTGTCTGTAAGCGGATGCCGGGAGCAGACAAGCCCGTCAGGGCGCGTCAGCGGGTGTT
GGCGGGTGTCGGGGCGCAGCCATGACCCAGTCACGTAGCGATAGCGGAGTGTATACTGGCTTAACTATGC
GGCATCAGAGCAGATTGTACTGAGAGTGCACCATATGCGGTGTGAAATACCGCACAGATGCGTAAGGAGA
AAATACCGCATCAGGCGCTCTTCCGCTTCCTCGCTCACTGACTCGCTGCGCTCGGTCGTTCGGCTGCGGC
GAGCGGTATCAGCTCACTCAAAGGCGGTAATACGGTTATCCACAGAATCAGGGGATAACGCAGGAAAGAA
CATGTGAGCAAAAGGCCAGCAAAAGGCCAGGAACCGTAAAAAGGCCGCGTTGCTGGCGTTTTTCCATAGG
CTCCGCCCCCCTGACGAGCATCACAAAAATCGACGCTCAAGTCAGAGGTGGCGAAACCCGACAGGACTAT
AAAGATACCAGGCGTTTCCCCCTGGAAGCTCCCTCGTGCGCTCTCCTGTTCCGACCCTGCCGCTTACCGG
ATACCTGTCCGCCTTTCTCCCTTCGGGAAGCGTGGCGCTTTCTCATAGCTCACGCTGTAGGTATCTCAGT
TCGGTGTAGGTCGTTCGCTCCAAGCTGGGCTGTGTGCACGAACCCCCCGTTCAGCCCGACCGCTGCGCCT
TATCCGGTAACTATCGTCTTGAGTCCAACCCGGTAAGACACGACTTATCGCCACTGGCAGCAGCCACTGG
TAACAGGATTAGCAGAGCGAGGTATGTAGGCGGTGCTACAGAGTTCTTGAAGTGGTGGCCTAACTACGGC
TACACTAGAAGGACAGTATTTGGTATCTGCGCTCTGCTGAAGCCAGTTACCTTCGGAAAAAGAGTTGGTA
GCTCTTGATCCGGCAAACAAACCACCGCTGGTAGCGGTGGTTTTTTTGTTTGCAAGCAGCAGATTACGCG
CAGAAAAAAAGGATCTCAAGAAGATCCTTTGATCTTTTCTACGGGGTCTGACGCTCAGTGGAACGAAAAC
TCACGTTAAGGGATTTTGGTCATGAGATTATCAAAAAGGATCTTCACCTAGATCCTTTTAAATTAAAAAT
GAAGTTTTAAATCAATCTAAAGTATATATGAGTAAACTTGGTCTGACAGTTACCAATGCTTAATCAGTGA
GGCACCTATCTCAGCGATCTGTCTATTTCGTTCATCCATAGTTGCCTGACTCCCCGTCGTGTAGATAACT
ACGATACGGGAGGGCTTACCATCTGGCCCCAGTGCTGCAATGATACCGCGAGACCCACGCTCACCGGCTC
CAGATTTATCAGCAATAAACCAGCCAGCCGGAAGGGCCGAGCGCAGAAGTGGTCCTGCAACTTTATCCGC
CTCCATCCAGTCTATTAATTGTTGCCGGGAAGCTAGAGTAAGTAGTTCGCCAGTTAATAGTTTGCGCAAC
GTTGTTGCCATTGCTGCAGGCATCGTGGTGTCACGCTCGTCGTTTGGTATGGCTTCATTCAGCTCCGGTT
CCCAACGATCAAGGCGAGTTACATGATCCCCCATGTTGTGCAAAAAAGCGGTTAGCTCCTTCGGTCCTCC
GATCGTTGTCAGAAGTAAGTTGGCCGCAGTGTTATCACTCATGGTTATGGCAGCACTGCATAATTCTCTT
ACTGTCATGCCATCCGTAAGATGCTTTTCTGTGACTGGTGAGTACTCAACCAAGTCATTCTGAGAATAGT
GTATGCGGCGACCGAGTTGCTCTTGCCCGGCGTCAACACGGGATAATACCGCGCCACATAGCAGAACTTT
AAAAGTGCTCATCATTGGAAAACGTTCTTCGGGGCGAAAACTCTCAAGGATCTTACCGCTGTTGAGATCC
AGTTCGATGTAACCCACTCGTGCACCCAACTGATCTTCAGCATCTTTTACTTTCACCAGCGTTTCTGGGT
GAGCAAAAACAGGAAGGCAAAATGCCGCAAAAAAGGGAATAAGGGCGACACGGAAATGTTGAATACTCAT
ACTCTTCCTTTTTCAATATTATTGAAGCATTTATCAGGGTTATTGTCTCATGAGCGGATACATATTTGAA
TGTATTTAGAAAAATAAACAAATAGGGGTTCCGCGCACATTTCCCCGAAAAGTGCCACCTGACGTCTAAG
AAACCATTATTATCATGACATTAACCTATAAAAATAGGCGTATCACGAGGCCCTTTCGTCTTCAA
Features (pLannotate 1.2.2; 19 found; start..end, strand, type, name):
     11..490     +  CDS            SQOR (fragment): SQOR_HUMAN - Also known as SQRDL From Homo sapiens (Human).
   1169..1810    -  CDS            dus (fragment): DUS_STAAN - Experimental evidence at protein level: Swiss-Prot protein existence level 1. Catalyzes the synthesis of 5,6-dihydrouridine (D), a modified base found in the D-loop of most tRNAs, via the reduction of the C5-C6 double bond in target uridines. From Staphylococcus aureus (strain N315).
   1812..1856    +  misc_feature   MCS (fragment): pUC18/19 multiple cloning site
   1942..2055    -  CDS            cop (fragment): COP1_STAAU - Protein predicted: Swiss-Prot protein existence level 4. Putative control of replication message. From Staphylococcus aureus.
   2081..2728    -  CDS            cat: CAT1_STAAU - Experimental evidence at transcript level: Swiss-Prot protein existence level 2. This enzyme is an effector of chloramphenicol resistance in bacteria. From Staphylococcus aureus.
   2900..3028    -  CDS            cop (fragment): COP1_STAAU - Protein predicted: Swiss-Prot protein existence level 4. Putative control of replication message. From Staphylococcus aureus.
   3234..3800    +  CDS            secY (fragment): SECY_STAAN - Experimental evidence at protein level: Swiss-Prot protein existence level 1. The central subunit of the protein translocation channel SecYEG. Consists of two halves formed by TMs 1-5 and 6-10. These two domains form a lateral gate at the front which open onto the bilayer between TMs 2 and 7, and are clamped together by SecE at the back. The channel is closed by both a pore ring composed of hydrophobic SecY resides and a short helix (helix 2A) on the extracellular side of the membrane which forms a plug. The plug probably moves laterally to allow the channel to open. The ring and
   3811..3829    -  protein_bind   tet operator: bacterial operator O1 for the tetR and tetA genes tetracycline repressor TetR
   3900..3918    -  protein_bind   tet operator: bacterial operator O1 for the tetR and tetA genes tetracycline repressor TetR
   3943..4566    +  CDS            TetR: tetracycline repressor TetR; tetR from transposon Tn10; TetR binds to the tetracycline operator tetO to inhibit transcription. This inhibition can be relieved by adding tetracycline or doxycycline.
   4615..4749    +  CDS            ermC' (fragment): ERM_BACIU - Experimental evidence at protein level: Swiss-Prot protein existence level 1. This protein produces a dimethylation of the adenine residue at position 2085 in 23S rRNA, resulting in reduced affinity between ribosomes and macrolide-lincosamide-streptogramin B antibiotics. From Bacillus subtilis.
   4900..5496    -  CDS            repF: REPY_STAAU - Also known as repC. Protein inferred from homology: Swiss-Prot protein existence level 3. Is essential for plasmid replication. Nicks the positive strand at the plus origin of replication. From Staphylococcus aureus.
   5580..5744    -  CDS            COP6_STAAU: Experimental evidence at protein level: Swiss-Prot protein existence level 1. Acts in trans as a negative regulatory element in pE194 replication. From Staphylococcus aureus.
   6125..6523    -  CDS            pre (fragment): PRE1_STAAU - Also known as mob. Protein inferred from homology: Swiss-Prot protein existence level 3. The interaction of the RSA site and the PRE protein may not only serves a function in plasmid maintenance, but may also contributes to the distribution of small antibiotic resistance plasmids among Gram- positive bacteria. From Staphylococcus aureus.
   6524..6563    +  CDS            rop (fragment): Rop protein, which maintains plasmids at low copy number; rop
   6665..6805    +  misc_feature   bom: basis of mobility region from pBR322
   6991..7579    -  rep_origin     ori: high-copy-number ColE1/pMB1/pBR322/pUC origin of replication
   7750..8610    -  CDS            AmpR: β-lactamase; bla; confers resistance to ampicillin, carbenicillin, and related antibiotics
   8611..8715    -  promoter       AmpR promoter: bla
