[The description below was written by a language model from this plasmid's Addgene catalogue record and pLannotate feature annotations shown in this document.]
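Description:
pJB38-NWMN2930 is an E. coli–Staphylococcus aureus shuttle plasmid of 8,815 bp built on the pJB38 backbone and carrying about 1.8 kb of S. aureus strain Newman chromosomal DNA spanning the region between genes NWMN29 and NWMN30, cloned between EcoRI and KpnI sites that both remain intact. In E. coli it replicates from a high-copy ColE1/pUC-type origin and is selected with ampicillin through the bla gene and its promoter; a pBR322 bom region and a small rop remnant are also annotated. For Gram-positive hosts, the feature table shows replication functions related to pE194 (repF, the Cop-6 negative regulator, and a partial pre/mob gene) together with a staphylococcal cat gene. According to the record, this chloramphenicol marker is functional only in Gram-positive bacteria.

The backbone also contains a Tn10 TetR gene, two tet operators and an adjacent fragment of S. aureus secY. This layout suggests a tetracycline-regulated secY-derived cassette of the kind used for counterselection in allelic-exchange vectors, although the record does not state its function. Within the insert, the automated annotation recognises a fragment of the S. aureus dus gene. A partial match labelled as human SQOR presumably reflects homology to a staphylococcal gene rather than human sequence.

The associated publication concerns fluorescent reporters for markerless genomic integration in S. aureus. In that context, the cloned region most plausibly supplies homology arms directing recombination to the NWMN29–30 locus, with the plasmid acting as a parent for inserting reporter cassettes. No reporter gene is annotated in this construct.
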