Addgene plasmid #84457: pJB38-NWMN2930
Purpose: pJB38 plasmid containing the S.aureus Newman genetic region between genes 29 and 30
Depositing lab: Reindert Nijland. Depositing organization: University Medical Centre Utrecht. Publication: Fluorescent reporters for markerless genomic integration in Staphylococcus aureus. de Jong NW, van der Horst T, van Strijp JA, Nijland R. Sci Rep. 2017 Mar 7;7:43889. doi: 10.1038/srep43889. PubMed 28266573.
Backbone
  Vector backbone: pJB38
  Backbone size w/o insert (bp): 7015
  Total vector size (bp): 8815
  Selectable markers: also contains Chloramphenicol resistance gene, but only functional in Gram-postive bacteria.
Growth in bacteria
  Bacterial resistance: Ampicillin, 100 μg/mL
  Growth temperature: 37°C
  Growth strain: Top10F
  Copy number: High Copy
Gene/Insert
  Gene/Insert name: Staphylococcus aureus NWMN genomic region NWMN29-30
  Species: Staphylocccus aureus
  GenBank ID: NC_009641.1
  Cloning method: Restriction Enzyme; 5′ cloning site EcoRI (not destroyed); 3′ cloning site KpnI (not destroyed)
  Sequencing primers: 5′ AACCTATAAAAATAGGCGTATCA
Terms and licenses: Academic/Nonprofit Terms; Industry Terms: Not Available to Industry
How to cite: pJB38-NWMN2930 was a gift from Reindert Nijland (Addgene plasmid # 84457 ; http://n2t.net/addgene:84457 ; RRID:Addgene_84457)
