>Addgene plasmid #84457 | pJB38-NWMN2930 | addgene partial sequence | sequence record 166628 | pBRforEco 5'-AATAGGCGTATCACGAGGC-3'
TTCGAACATATCAAAGCATACGATAGAAAAACAATAAGTTATGATATGTTACATGTAACACCACCTATGG
GTCCCTTAGATGTAGTAAAAGAAAGTACACTTTCAGATAGTGAGGGTTGGGTAGATGTTAACCCAACCAC
ATTACAGCATAAAAGCTACTCTAATGTATTTGCACTTGGTGATGCTTCAAATGTACCTACTTCAAAAACA
GGCGCAGCTATTCGTAAGCAAGCACCTATCGTCGCTAATAATTTATTGCAAGTGATGAATAATCAAATGT
TAACGCATCATTATGATGGTTATACTTCATGCCCTATTGTTACTGGATATAATAGGTTAATACTTGCAGA
GTTTGATTATAATAAAAATACTAAAGAAACAATGCCGTTTAATCAGGCCAAAGAACGTAGAAGTATGTAT
ATATTTAAGAAAGATTTATTACCTAAAATGTATTGGTACGGCATGCTAAAAGGATTAATATAATAAAGTA
CAGAAAACAATAAATTTTTAATGAAAAATCTTTTACTATAAAAGATTAAGTATTTAAATGACGTGTCAGT
GTTGTGTTTATATGTCGTGAATTTTTAGCTCTAAATAGTATAAGATTGAAAAAGTTGTTACTGTTTTAAA
TGATCACGATGAAGTCATTCAATAAGAATGATTATGAAAATAGAAACAGCAGTAAGATATTTTCTAATTG
AAAATCATCTCACTGCTGTTTTTTAAAGGTTTATACCTCATCCTCTAAATTATTTAAAAATAATTAATGG
TATTTGAGCACGTTTAGCGACTTTATGACTGACATTACCAATTTCCATTTCTTGCCAGATATTCAAACCA
CGTGTACTCAAAATGATAGCTTGGTATGTACCTCCAATAGTAATTTCAATAACTTTGTCTGTTGAACACT
AAGAGCAATTTTAATT
