>Addgene plasmid #84457 | pJB38-NWMN2930 | addgene partial sequence | sequence record 166629 | FCIV1-5 5'-gttagacgaagcttgggctgcaggtcgac-3'
GGGTTCCGGCTTAATCTTAAGACCTGACGTTGCTGCCGAAATTATTCAAGCGACTAAAGCAGGTGGGCTT
CCGGTAAGTGTTAAAACACGCCTTGGCTACTATGAAATCGATGAATGGAAAGATTGGTTGAAGCACGTCT
TCGAACAAGACATTGCCAATTTATCTATTCATCTTCGTACACGTAAAGAAATGAGTAAAGTAGATGCACA
TTGGGAATTAATCGAAGCTATTAAAAATTTACGTGACGAAATTGCACCAAATACATTGTTAACAATTAAC
GGTGATATTCCCGATAGAAAAACAGGACTTGAACTGGCAGAAAAATATGGCATTGATGGCGTCATGATTG
GTAGAGGCATTTTCCACAATCCATTCGCTTTTGAAAAAGAACCACGCGAACACACAAGCAAGGAACTATT
AGATCTATTGAGATTGCATTTATCATTGTTTAACAAATATGAAAAAGATGAAATACGACAATTCAAGAGC
TTGCGTAGATTCTTTAAAATCTATGTGCGTGGCATAAGAGGCGCTAGCGAACTTCGACATCAATTGATGA
ACACACAATCAATTGCAGAAGCACGAGCACTACTCGATGAATTTGAAGCCCAAATGGACGAAGACGTTAA
AATTGAATTATAGTATGAGTAATAAAGTTTATGGATGATATTTCCCAATTTAACACGGATTGAACACTTT
CTACTTAGGTATTATCTTGGTTTTCCTGATAGGATAACTCCCGATGATGCCTTTTTACTTATGTCACTTA
TCCTTTTGGAAATGGTGCAAAATTAAAAATACATCAGGATATCGTTTAACTCAGAAAAAAACTCCAATCA
AAAAAAATGTTTACAACACATTATGAAATTAAAATTGCTCTTAGTGTTC
